>Addgene plasmid #173646 | Lenti-sgPten#2/Cre | addgene full sequence | sequence record 363624 | Addgene NGS Result
TGAATGTATTTAGAAAAATAAACAAATAGGGGTTCCGCGCACATTTCCCCGAAAAGTGCCACCTGACGTC
GACGGATCGGGAGATCTCCCGATCCCCTATGGTGCACTCTCAGTACAATCTGCTCTGATGCCGCATAGTT
AAGCCAGTATCTGCTCCCTGCTTGTGTGTTGGAGGTCGCTGAGTAGTGCGCGAGCAAAATTTAAGCTACA
ACAAGGCAAGGCTTGACCGACAATTGCATGAAGAATCTGCTTAGGGTTAGGCGTTTTGCGCTGCTTCGCG
ATGTACGGGCCAGATATACGCGTTGACATTGATTATTGACTAGTTATTAATAGTAATCAATTACGGGGTC
ATTAGTTCATAGCCCATATATGGAGTTCCGCGTTACATAACTTACGGTAAATGGCCCGCCTGGCTGACCG
CCCAACGACCCCCGCCCATTGACGTCAATAATGACGTATGTTCCCATAGTAACGCCAATAGGGACTTTCC
ATTGACGTCAATGGGTGGAGTATTTACGGTAAACTGCCCACTTGGCAGTACATCAAGTGTATCATATGCC
AAGTACGCCCCCTATTGACGTCAATGACGGTAAATGGCCCGCCTGGCATTATGCCCAGTACATGACCTTA
TGGGACTTTCCTACTTGGCAGTACATCTACGTATTAGTCATCGCTATTACCATGGTGATGCGGTTTTGGC
AGTACATCAATGGGCGTGGATAGCGGTTTGACTCACGGGGATTTCCAAGTCTCCACCCCATTGACGTCAA
TGGGAGTTTGTTTTGGCACCAAAATCAACGGGACTTTCCAAAATGTCGTAACAACTCCGCCCCATTGACG
CAAATGGGCGGTAGGCGTGTACGGTGGGAGGTCTATATAAGCAGCGCGTTTTGCCTGTACTGGGTCTCTC
TGGTTAGACCAGATCTGAGCCTGGGAGCTCTCTGGCTAACTAGGGAACCCACTGCTTAAGCCTCAATAAA
GCTTGCCTTGAGTGCTTCAAGTAGTGTGTGCCCGTCTGTTGTGTGACTCTGGTAACTAGAGATCCCTCAG
ACCCTTTTAGTCAGTGTGGAAAATCTCTAGCAGTGGCGCCCGAACAGGGACTTGAAAGCGAAAGGGAAAC
CAGAGGAGCTCTCTCGACGCAGGACTCGGCTTGCTGAAGCGCGCACGGCAAGAGGCGAGGGGCGGCGACT
GGTGAGTACGCCAAAAATTTTGACTAGCGGAGGCTAGAAGGAGAGAGATGGGTGCGAGAGCGTCAGTATT
AAGCGGGGGAGAATTAGATCGCGATGGGAAAAAATTCGGTTAAGGCCAGGGGGAAAGAAAAAATATAAAT
TAAAACATATAGTATGGGCAAGCAGGGAGCTAGAACGATTCGCAGTTAATCCTGGCCTGTTAGAAACATC
AGAAGGCTGTAGACAAATACTGGGACAGCTACAACCATCCCTTCAGACAGGATCAGAAGAACTTAGATCA
TTATATAATACAGTAGCAACCCTCTATTGTGTGCATCAAAGGATAGAGATAAAAGACACCAAGGAAGCTT
TAGACAAGATAGAGGAAGAGCAAAACAAAAGTAAGACCACCGCACAGCAAGCGGCCGGCCGCTGATCTTC
AGACCTGGAGGAGGAGATATGAGGGACAATTGGAGAAGTGAATTATATAAATATAAAGTAGTAAAAATTG
AACCATTAGGAGTAGCACCCACCAAGGCAAAGAGAAGAGTGGTGCAGAGAGAAAAAAGAGCAGTGGGAAT
AGGAGCTTTGTTCCTTGGGTTCTTGGGAGCAGCAGGAAGCACTATGGGCGCAGCGTCAATGACGCTGACG
GTACAGGCCAGACAATTATTGTCTGGTATAGTGCAGCAGCAGAACAATTTGCTGAGGGCTATTGAGGCGC
AACAGCATCTGTTGCAACTCACAGTCTGGGGCATCAAGCAGCTCCAGGCAAGAATCCTGGCTGTGGAAAG
ATACCTAAAGGATCAACAGCTCCTGGGGATTTGGGGTTGCTCTGGAAAACTCATTTGCACCACTGCTGTG
CCTTGGAATGCTAGTTGGAGTAATAAATCTCTGGAACAGATTTGGAATCACACGACCTGGATGGAGTGGG
ACAGAGAAATTAACAATTACACAAGCTTAATACACTCCTTAATTGAAGAATCGCAAAACCAGCAAGAAAA
GAATGAACAAGAATTATTGGAATTAGATAAATGGGCAAGTTTGTGGAATTGGTTTAACATAACAAATTGG
CTGTGGTATATAAAATTATTCATAATGATAGTAGGAGGCTTGGTAGGTTTAAGAATAGTTTTTGCTGTAC
TTTCTATAGTGAATAGAGTTAGGCAGGGATATTCACCATTATCGTTTCAGACCCACCTCCCAACCCCGAG
GGGACCCGACAGGCCCGAAGGAATAGAAGAAGAAGGTGGAGAGAGAGACAGAGACAGATCCATTCGATTA
GTGAACGGATCGGCACTGCGTGCGCCAATTCTGCAGACAAATGGCAGTATTCATCCACAATTTTAAAAGA
AAAGGGGGGATTGGGGGGTACAGTGCAGGGGAAAGAATAGTAGACATAATAGCAACAGACATACAAACTA
AAGAATTACAAAAACAAATTACAAAAATTCAAAATTTTCGGGTTTATTACAGGGACAGCAGAGATCCAGT
TTGGTTAGTACCGGGCCCGCTCTAGCCCTGCAGGAACTGTTTAAACTGTGAGGGCCTATTTCCCATGATT
CCTTCATATTTGCATATACGATACAAGGCTGTTAGAGAGATAATTGGAATTAATTTGACTGTAAACACAA
AGATATTAGTACAAAATACGTGACGTAGAAAGTAATAATTTCTTGGGTAGTTTGCAGTTTTAAAATTATG
TTTTAAAATGGACTATCATATGCTTACCGTAACTTGAAAGTATTTCGATTTCTTGGCTTTATATATCTTG
TGGAAAGGACCAAACACCGTCACCTGGATTACAGACCCGGTTTTAGAGCTAGAAATAGCAAGTTAAAATA
AGGCTAGTCCGTTATCAACTTGAAAAAGTGGCACCGAGTCGGTGCTTTTTTGTTTGGCGCGCCTATGGCT
TAATTAACATGGCGGCCGCATTCTACCGGGTAGGGGAGGCGCTTTTCCCAAGGCAGTCTGGAGCATGCGC
TTTAGCAGCCCCGCTGGGCACTTGGCGCTACACAAGTGGCCTCTGGCCTCGCACACATTCCACATCCACC
GGTAGGCGCCAACCGGCTCCGTTCTTTGGTGGCCCCTTCGCGCCACCTTCTACTCCTCCCCTAGTCAGGA
AGTTCCCCCCCGCCCCGCAGCTCGCGTCGTGCAGGACGTGACAAATGGAAGTAGCACGTCTCACTAGTCT
CGTGCAGATGGACAGCACCGCTGAGCAATGGAAGCGGGTAGGCCTTTGGGGCAGCGGCCAATAGCAGCTT
TGCTCCTTCGCTTTCTGGGCTCAGAGGCTGGGAAGGGGTGGGTCCGGGGGCGGGCTCAGGGGCGGGCTCA
GGGGCGGGGCGGGCGCCCGAAGGTCCTCCGGAGGCCCGGCATTCTGCACGCTTCAAAAGCGCACGTCTGC
CGCGCTGTTCTCCTCTTCCTCATCTCCGGGACCCGGGATGCCCAAGAAGAAGAGGAAGGTGTCCAATTTA
CTGACCGTACACCAAAATTTGCCTGCATTACCGGTCGATGCAACGAGTGATGAGGTTCGCAAGAACCTGA
TGGACATGTTCAGGGATCGCCAGGCGTTTTCTGAGCATACCTGGAAAATGCTTCTGTCCGTTTGCCGGTC
GTGGGCGGCATGGTGCAAGTTGAATAACCGGAAATGGTTTCCCGCAGAACCTGAAGATGTTCGCGATTAT
CTTCTATATCTTCAGGCGCGCGGTCTGGCAGTAAAAACTATCCAGCAACATTTGGGCCAGCTAAACATGC
TTCATCGTCGGTCCGGGCTGCCACGACCAAGTGACAGCAATGCTGTTTCACTGGTTATGCGGCGGATCCG
AAAAGAAAACGTTGATGCCGGTGAACGTGCAAAACAGGCTCTAGCGTTCGAACGCACTGATTTCGACCAG
GTTCGTTCACTCATGGAAAATAGCGATCGCTGCCAGGATATACGTAATCTGGCATTTCTGGGGATTGCTT
ATAACACCCTGTTACGTATAGCCGAAATTGCCAGGATCAGGGTTAAAGATATCTCACGTACTGACGGTGG
GAGAATGTTAATCCATATTGGCAGAACGAAAACGCTGGTTAGCACCGCAGGTGTAGAGAAGGCACTTAGC
CTGGGGGTAACTAAACTGGTCGAGCGATGGATTTCCGTCTCTGGTGTAGCTGATGATCCGAATAACTACC
TGTTTTGCCGGGTCAGAAAAAATGGTGTTGCCGCGCCATCTGCCACCAGCCAGCTATCAACTCGCGCCCT
GGAAGGGATTTTTGAAGCAACTCATCGATTGATTTACGGCGCTAAGGATGACTCTGGTCAGAGATACCTG
GCCTGGTCTGGACACAGTGCCCGTGTCGGAGCCGCGCGAGATATGGCCCGCGCTGGAGTTTCAATACCGG
AGATCATGCAAGCTGGTGGCTGGACCAATGTAAATATTGTCATGAACTATATCCGTAACCTGGATAGTGA
AACAGGGGCAATGGTGCGCCTGCTGGAAGATGGCGATTAGCCATGTTTAAGGGTTCCGGTTCCACTAGGT
ACAATTCGATATCAAGCTTATCGATAATCAACCTCTGGATTACAAAATTTGTGAAAGATTGACTGGTATT
CTTAACTATGTTGCTCCTTTTACGCTATGTGGATACGCTGCTTTAATGCCTTTGTATCATGCTATTGCTT
CCCGTATGGCTTTCATTTTCTCCTCCTTGTATAAATCCTGGTTGCTGTCTCTTTATGAGGAGTTGTGGCC
CGTTGTCAGGCAACGTGGCGTGGTGTGCACTGTGTTTGCTGACGCAACCCCCACTGGTTGGGGCATTGCC
ACCACCTGTCAGCTCCTTTCCGGGACTTTCGCTTTCCCCCTCCCTATTGCCACGGCGGAACTCATCGCCG
CCTGCCTTGCCCGCTGCTGGACAGGGGCTCGGCTGTTGGGCACTGACAATTCCGTGGTGTTGTCGGGGAA
ATCATCGTCCTTTCCTTGGCTGCTCGCCTGTGTTGCCACCTGGATTCTGCGCGGGACGTCCTTCTGCTAC
GTCCCTTCGGCCCTCAATCCAGCGGACCTTCCTTCCCGCGGCCTGCTGCCGGCTCTGCGGCCTCTTCCGC
GTCTTCGCCTTCGCCCTCAGACGAGTCGGATCTCCCTTTGGGCCGCCTCCCCGCATCGATACCGTCGACC
TCGATCGAGACCTAGAAAAACATGGAGCAATCACAAGTAGCAATACAGCAGCTACCAATGCTGATTGTGC
CTGGCTAGAAGCACAAGAGGAGGAGGAGGTGGGTTTTCCAGTCACACCTCAGGTACCTTTAAGACCAATG
ACTTACAAGGCAGCTGTAGATCTTAGCCACTTTTTAAAAGAAAAGGGGGGACTGGAAGGGCTAATTCACT
CCCAACGAAGACAAGATATCCTTGATCTGTGGATCTACCACACACAAGGCTACTTCCCTGATTGGCAGAA
CTACACACCAGGGCCAGGGATCAGATATCCACTGACCTTTGGATGGTGCTACAAGCTAGTACCAGTTGAG
CAAGAGAAGGTAGAAGAAGCCAATGAAGGAGAGAACACCCGCTTGTTACACCCTGTGAGCCTGCATGGGA
TGGATGACCCGGAGAGAGAAGTATTAGAGTGGAGGTTTGACAGCCGCCTAGCATTTCATCACATGGCCCG
AGAGCTGCATCCGGACTGTACTGGGTCTCTCTGGTTAGACCAGATCTGAGCCTGGGAGCTCTCTGGCTAA
CTAGGGAACCCACTGCTTAAGCCTCAATAAAGCTTGCCTTGAGTGCTTCAAGTAGTGTGTGCCCGTCTGT
TGTGTGACTCTGGTAACTAGAGATCCCTCAGACCCTTTTAGTCAGTGTGGAAAATCTCTAGCAGCATGTG
AGCAAAAGGCCAGCAAAAGGCCAGGAACCGTAAAAAGGCCGCGTTGCTGGCGTTTTTCCATAGGCTCCGC
CCCCCTGACGAGCATCACAAAAATCGACGCTCAAGTCAGAGGTGGCGAAACCCGACAGGACTATAAAGAT
ACCAGGCGTTTCCCCCTGGAAGCTCCCTCGTGCGCTCTCCTGTTCCGACCCTGCCGCTTACCGGATACCT
GTCCGCCTTTCTCCCTTCGGGAAGCGTGGCGCTTTCTCATAGCTCACGCTGTAGGTATCTCAGTTCGGTG
TAGGTCGTTCGCTCCAAGCTGGGCTGTGTGCACGAACCCCCCGTTCAGCCCGACCGCTGCGCCTTATCCG
GTAACTATCGTCTTGAGTCCAACCCGGTAAGACACGACTTATCGCCACTGGCAGCAGCCACTGGTAACAG
GATTAGCAGAGCGAGGTATGTAGGCGGTGCTACAGAGTTCTTGAAGTGGTGGCCTAACTACGGCTACACT
AGAAGAACAGTATTTGGTATCTGCGCTCTGCTGAAGCCAGTTACCTTCGGAAAAAGAGTTGGTAGCTCTT
GATCCGGCAAACAAACCACCGCTGGTAGCGGTGGTTTTTTTGTTTGCAAGCAGCAGATTACGCGCAGAAA
AAAAGGATCTCAAGAAGATCCTTTGATCTTTTCTACGGGGTCTGACGCTCAGTGGAACGAAAACTCACGT
TAAGGGATTTTGGTCATGAGATTATCAAAAAGGATCTTCACCTAGATCCTTTTAAATTAAAAATGAAGTT
TTAAATCAATCTAAAGTATATATGAGTAAACTTGGTCTGACAGTTACCAATGCTTAATCAGTGAGGCACC
TATCTCAGCGATCTGTCTATTTCGTTCATCCATAGTTGCCTGACTCCCCGTCGTGTAGATAACTACGATA
CGGGAGGGCTTACCATCTGGCCCCAGTGCTGCAATGATACCGCGAGACCCACGCTCACCGGCTCCAGATT
TATCAGCAATAAACCAGCCAGCCGGAAGGGCCGAGCGCAGAAGTGGTCCTGCAACTTTATCCGCCTCCAT
CCAGTCTATTAATTGTTGCCGGGAAGCTAGAGTAAGTAGTTCGCCAGTTAATAGTTTGCGCAACGTTGTT
GCCATTGCTACAGGCATCGTGGTGTCACGCTCGTCGTTTGGTATGGCTTCATTCAGCTCCGGTTCCCAAC
GATCAAGGCGAGTTACATGATCCCCCATGTTGTGCAAAAAAGCGGTTAGCTCCTTCGGTCCTCCGATCGT
TGTCAGAAGTAAGTTGGCCGCAGTGTTATCACTCATGGTTATGGCAGCACTGCATAATTCTCTTACTGTC
ATGCCATCCGTAAGATGCTTTTCTGTGACTGGTGAGTACTCAACCAAGTCATTCTGAGAATAGTGTATGC
GGCGACCGAGTTGCTCTTGCCCGGCGTCAATACGGGATAATACCGCGCCACATAGCAGAACTTTAAAAGT
GCTCATCATTGGAAAACGTTCTTCGGGGCGAAAACTCTCAAGGATCTTACCGCTGTTGAGATCCAGTTCG
ATGTAACCCACTCGTGCACCCAACTGATCTTCAGCATCTTTTACTTTCACCAGCGTTTCTGGGTGAGCAA
AAACAGGAAGGCAAAATGCCGCAAAAAAGGGAATAAGGGCGACACGGAAATGTTGAATACTCATACTCTT
CCTTTTTCAATATTATTGAAGCATTTATCAGGGTTATTGTCTCATGAGCGGATACATATT
Features (pLannotate 1.2.2; 21 found; start..end, strand, type, name):
     98..150     -  misc_feature   bom (fragment): basis of mobility region from pBR322
    305..684     +  enhancer       CMV enhancer: human cytomegalovirus immediate early enhancer
    685..884     +  promoter       CMV promoter: human cytomegalovirus (CMV) immediate early promoter
    902..1082    +  LTR            5' LTR (truncated): truncated 5' long terminal repeat (LTR) from HIV-1
   1129..1254    +  misc_feature   HIV-1 Ψ: packaging signal of human immunodeficiency virus type 1
   1238..1576    +  CDS            HIV-1 gag (fragment): gag protein from human immunodeficiency virus 1; gag
   1751..1984    +  misc_feature   RRE: The Rev response element (RRE) of HIV-1 allows for Rev-dependent mRNA export from the nucleus to the cytoplasm.
   2361..2461    +  CDS            Rev (fragment): human immunodeficiency virus 1 (HIV-1) Rev protein; rev; enhances nuclear export of unspliced and incompletely spliced viral mRNAs
   2511..2628    +  misc_feature   cPPT/CTS: central polypurine tract and central termination sequence of HIV-1
   2710..2950    +  promoter       U6 promoter: RNA polymerase III promoter for human U6 snRNA
   2980..3055    +  misc_RNA       gRNA scaffold: guide RNA scaffold for the Streptococcus pyogenes CRISPR/Cas9 system
   3108..3600    +  promoter       PGK promoter: mouse phosphoglycerate kinase 1 promoter
   3630..4660    +  CDS            Cre (fragment): site-specific recombinase Cre is a site-specific recombinase from bacteriophage P1. Recombination occurs at loxP sequences.
   4693..4716    +  misc_feature   MCS (fragment): pBluescript multiple cloning site
   4716..5304    +  misc_feature   WPRE: woodchuck hepatitis virus posttranscriptional regulatory element
   5305..5324    +  misc_feature   MCS (fragment): pBluescript multiple cloning site
   5326..5826    +  CDS            nef (fragment): NEF_HV1LA - Experimental evidence at protein level: Swiss-Prot protein existence level 1. Extracellular Nef protein targets CD4(+) T-lymphocytes for apoptosis by interacting with CXCR4 surface receptors. From Human immunodeficiency virus type 1 group M subtype B (isolate Lai) (HIV-1).
   5833..6013    +  LTR            5' LTR (truncated): truncated 5' long terminal repeat (LTR) from HIV-1
   6075..6663    -  rep_origin     ori: high-copy-number ColE1/pMB1/pBR322/pUC origin of replication
   6834..7694    -  CDS            AmpR: β-lactamase; bla; confers resistance to ampicillin, carbenicillin, and related antibiotics
   7695..39      -  promoter       AmpR promoter (across the origin): bla
