[The description below was written by a language model from this plasmid's Addgene catalogue record and pLannotate feature annotations shown in this document.]
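Description:
Lenti-sgPten#2/Cre is a lentiviral CRISPR/Cre vector built on the pLL3.3 backbone that delivers a single guide RNA against mouse Pten together with Cre recombinase. In bacteria it is maintained as a high-copy plasmid through a ColE1/pUC-type origin and selected with ampicillin via the β-lactamase gene. The 7,760-nt full sequence record carries the elements of an HIV-1-derived transfer vector. A CMV enhancer/promoter is fused to a truncated 5' LTR to drive genomic RNA production in packaging cells. This is followed by the Ψ packaging signal with a partial gag region, the Rev response element for Rev-dependent nuclear export, and the cPPT/CTS, which aids nuclear import of the reverse-transcribed genome. A second truncated LTR, preceded by a nef fragment, closes the viral unit.

The payload consists of two independent expression units in the same orientation. A human U6 RNA polymerase III promoter drives the Pten-targeting spacer fused to the Streptococcus pyogenes Cas9 guide scaffold. Downstream, the mouse PGK promoter drives Cre, annotated here as a near full-length fragment, and a WPRE follows to enhance transcript stability and expression. The vector encodes no Cas9 and no mammalian selection marker or reporter, so editing depends on Cas9 supplied by the target cells. One plausible arrangement is for Cre to excise loxP-flanked elements in the host genome, switching on conditional alleles, while the guide directs disruption of Pten in the same transduced cells. The associated publication concerns functional analysis of tumour suppressors in oncogenic KRAS-driven lung cancer, which fits use of this construct for in vivo tumour initiation combined with Pten inactivation. The record does not specify the host mouse genotype.
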