Addgene plasmid #173646: Lenti-sgPten#2/Cre
Purpose: Expresses a Pten-targeting gRNA and Cre-recombinase
Depositing lab: Charles Swanton. Depositing organization: University College London. Publication: A functional taxonomy of tumor suppression in oncogenic KRAS-driven lung cancer. Cai H, Chew SK, Li C, Tsai MK, Andrejka L, Murray CW, Hughes NW, Shuldiner EG, Ashkin EL, Tang R, Hung KL, Chen LC, Lee SYC, Yousefi M, Lin WY, Kunder CA, Cong L, McFarland CD, Petrov DA, Swanton C, Winslow MM. Cancer Discov. 2021 Feb 19. pii: 2159-8290.CD-20-1325. doi: 10.1158/2159-8290.CD-20-1325. PubMed 33608386.
Backbone
  Vector backbone: pLL3.3
  Vector type: Lentiviral, Cre/Lox, CRISPR
Growth in bacteria
  Bacterial resistance: Ampicillin, 100 μg/mL
  Growth temperature: 37°C
  Growth strain: NEB Stable
  Copy number: High Copy
Gene/Insert
  Gene/Insert name: gRNA targeting Pten
  gRNA/shRNA sequence: TCACCTGGATTACAGACCCG
  Species: M. musculus (mouse)
  Entrez Gene: Pten (a.k.a. 2310035O07Rik, A130070J02Rik, B430203M17Rik, MMAC1, PTENbeta, TEP1)
  Cloning method: Restriction Enzyme; 5′ cloning site unknown (unknown if destroyed); 3′ cloning site unknown (unknown if destroyed)
Terms and licenses: Academic/Nonprofit Terms; Industry Terms: Not Available to Industry
How to cite: Lenti-sgPten#2/Cre was a gift from Charles Swanton (Addgene plasmid # 173646 ; http://n2t.net/addgene:173646 ; RRID:Addgene_173646)
